Addgene plasmid #223719: pHR-SFFV-FLAG-TurboID-mutKIR-SQSTM1
Purpose: Expresses FLAG-TurboID-mutKIR-SQSTM1
Depositing lab: Benjamin Wolozin. Depositing organization: Boston University Medical Campus. Publication: Proximity labeling reveals dynamic changes in the SQSTM1 protein network. Ortiz ANR, Zhang L, Ash PEA, Basu A, Puri S, van der Spek SJF, Wang Z, Dorrian L, Emili A, Wolozin B. bioRxiv [Preprint]. 2024 Jun 27:2023.12.12.571324. doi: 10.1101/2023.12.12.571324. PubMed 38168279.
Backbone
  Vector backbone: pHR-SFFV
  Vector type: Mammalian Expression, Lentiviral
Growth in bacteria
  Bacterial resistance: Ampicillin, 100 μg/mL
  Growth temperature: 30°C
  Growth strain: NEB Stable
  Copy number: Unknown
Gene/Insert
  Gene/Insert name: SQSTM1
  Species: H. sapiens (human)
  Mutation: Mutation 347-DPSTGE-352 to 347-APSAAA-352
  Entrez Gene: SQSTM1 (a.k.a. A170, DMRV, EBIAP, FTDALS3, NADGP, OSIL, PDB3, ZIP3, p60, p62, p62B)
  Promoter: SFFV
  Tag / fusion protein: TurboID (N terminal on insert)
  Cloning method: Other
  Sequencing primers: 5′ ggtggcagtggatctcgagtcatggcgtcgctcaccgtgaag; 3′ atctagatccggtggatccTTAcaacggcgggggatgctttga
Terms and licenses: Academic/Nonprofit Terms; Industry Terms: Not Available to Industry
Depositor comments: Please visit https://doi.org/10.1101/2023.12.12.571324 for bioRxiv preprint.
How to cite: pHR-SFFV-FLAG-TurboID-mutKIR-SQSTM1 was a gift from Benjamin Wolozin (Addgene plasmid # 223719 ; http://n2t.net/addgene:223719 ; RRID:Addgene_223719)
