[The description below was written by a language model from this plasmid's Addgene catalogue record and pLannotate feature annotations shown in this document.]
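Description:
pHR-SFFV-FLAG-TurboID-mutKIR-SQSTM1 is an HIV-1-derived lentiviral transfer plasmid of about 11.4 kb, built on the pHR-SFFV backbone for expression in mammalian cells. It is propagated in E. coli through a high-copy ColE1/pUC-type origin and selected with ampicillin via the bla gene. The backbone also carries remnants of older vector lineages outside the viral unit, including fragments of TcR, bom and rop, and an SV40 promoter–gpt–SV40 small t intron/poly(A) cassette. The viral portion has the usual arrangement: a 5' LTR annotated as truncated, the Ψ packaging signal with a partial gag sequence, the Rev response element for Rev-dependent nuclear export of the genomic RNA, the cPPT/CTS, and a self-inactivating ΔU3 3' LTR that silences LTR-driven transcription after integration. Packaging functions are not encoded and must be supplied in trans.

The payload is driven by the spleen focus-forming virus (SFFV) LTR promoter, a strong internal promoter, and is followed by a WPRE to boost transcript stability and expression. It encodes a FLAG epitope followed by TurboID, an engineered high-activity E. coli biotin ligase, fused to the N-terminus of human SQSTM1 (p62), a selective autophagy receptor that links polyubiquitinated cargo to LC3-family proteins. The SQSTM1 sequence carries the "mutKIR" substitution, changing residues 347–352 from DPSTGE to APSAAA; the name suggests the KEAP1-interacting region, although the record does not spell this out. The construct is suited to proximity-dependent biotinylation, tagging proteins near SQSTM1 for capture and identification. The associated publication title indicates its use in mapping the SQSTM1 protein network, presumably for comparison with the wild-type fusion.
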