Features (pLannotate 1.2.2; 35 found; start..end, strand, type, name):
     68..86      -  promoter       SP6 promoter: promoter for bacteriophage SP6 RNA polymerase
    314..593     +  CDS            TcR (fragment): tetracycline efflux protein; tet; confers resistance to tetracycline
    594..642     -  misc_feature   bom (fragment): basis of mobility region from pBR322
    744..779     -  CDS            rop (fragment): Rop protein, which maintains plasmids at low copy number; rop
    874..978     +  promoter       AmpR promoter: bla
    979..1839    +  CDS            AmpR: β-lactamase; bla; confers resistance to ampicillin, carbenicillin, and related antibiotics
   2010..2598    +  rep_origin     ori: high-copy-number ColE1/pMB1/pBR322/pUC origin of replication
   2781..2837    +  CDS            lacI (fragment): lac repressor; lacI; The lac repressor binds to the lac operator to inhibit transcription in E. coli. This inhibition can be relieved by adding lactose or isopropyl-β-D-thiogalactopyranoside (IPTG).
   2844..3173    +  promoter       SV40 promoter: SV40 enhancer and early promoter
   3373..3492    +  CDS            gpt (fragment): XGPT_ECOLI - Also known as gpp, gxu. Experimental evidence at protein level: Swiss-Prot protein existence level 1. Purine salvage pathway enzyme that catalyzes the transfer of the ribosyl-5-phosphate group from 5-phospho-alpha-D-ribose 1- diphosphate (PRPP) to the N9 position of the 6-oxopurines guanine and xanthine to form the corresponding ribonucleotides GMP (guanosine 5'- monophosphate) and XMP (xanthosine 5'-monophosphate), with the release of PPi. To a lesser extent, also acts on hypoxanthine (PubMed:9100006, PubMed:3886014). Does not ribophosphorylate adenine (PubMed:3886014). From Esch
   3492..3827    +  CDS            gpt (fragment): XGPT_ECOLI - Also known as gpp, gxu. Experimental evidence at protein level: Swiss-Prot protein existence level 1. Purine salvage pathway enzyme that catalyzes the transfer of the ribosyl-5-phosphate group from 5-phospho-alpha-D-ribose 1- diphosphate (PRPP) to the N9 position of the 6-oxopurines guanine and xanthine to form the corresponding ribonucleotides GMP (guanosine 5'- monophosphate) and XMP (xanthosine 5'-monophosphate), with the release of PPi. To a lesser extent, also acts on hypoxanthine (PubMed:9100006, PubMed:3886014). Does not ribophosphorylate adenine (PubMed:3886014). From Esch
   3922..4227    +  CDS            frsA (fragment): FRSA_ECOLI - Also known as yafA. Experimental evidence at protein level: Swiss-Prot protein existence level 1. Catalyzes the hydrolysis of esters (PubMed:15808744). Displays esterase activity toward pNP-butyrate (PubMed:15808744). May stimulate mixed-acid fermentation by acting as a fermentation/respiration switch that down-regulates respiration and up- regulates fermentation rates (PubMed:15169777). From Escherichia coli (strain K12).
   4231..4305    +  CDS            small t antigen (fragment): SV40 (simian virus 40) small t antigen
   4307..4372    +  intron         small t intron: SV40 (simian virus 40) small t antigen intron
   4502..4522    +  CDS            SV40 NLS: nuclear localization signal of SV40 (simian virus 40) large T antigen
   4841..4924    +  CDS            large T antigen (fragment): large T antigen from SV40 (simian virus 40)
   4947..5081    +  polyA_signal   SV40 poly(A) signal: SV40 polyadenylation signal
   5248..5577    +  CDS            nef (fragment): NEF_HV1BR - Experimental evidence at protein level: Swiss-Prot protein existence level 1. Extracellular Nef protein targets CD4(+) T-lymphocytes for apoptosis by interacting with CXCR4 surface receptors (PubMed:14990729). From Human immunodeficiency virus type 1 group M subtype B (isolate BRU/LAI) (HIV-1).
   5625..5882    +  LTR            5' LTR (truncated): truncated 5' long terminal repeat (LTR) from HIV-1
   5929..6054    +  misc_feature   HIV-1 Ψ: packaging signal of human immunodeficiency virus type 1
   6038..6376    +  CDS            HIV-1 gag (fragment): gag protein from human immunodeficiency virus 1; gag
   6551..6784    +  misc_feature   RRE: The Rev response element (RRE) of HIV-1 allows for Rev-dependent mRNA export from the nucleus to the cytoplasm.
   7161..7261    +  CDS            Rev (fragment): human immunodeficiency virus 1 (HIV-1) Rev protein; rev; enhances nuclear export of unspliced and incompletely spliced viral mRNAs
   7298..7415    +  misc_feature   cPPT/CTS: central polypurine tract and central termination sequence of HIV-1
   7452..7484    -  misc_feature   MCS (fragment): pBluescript multiple cloning site
   7568..7975    +  promoter       SFFV promoter: spleen focus-forming virus long terminal repeat (LTR) promoter
   8028..8049    +  CDS            3xFLAG (fragment): three tandem FLAG® epitope tags
   8048..9005    +  CDS            TurboID (fragment): mutant of the E. coli biotin ligase BioID engineered for improved catalytic efficiency (Branon et al., 2018)
   9042..10361   +  CDS            SQSTM1: SQSTM_HUMAN - Also known as ORCA, OSIL. Experimental evidence at protein level: Swiss-Prot protein existence level 1. Autophagy receptor required for selective macroautophagy (aggrephagy). Functions as a bridge between polyubiquitinated cargo and autophagosomes. Interacts directly with both the cargo to become degraded and an autophagy modifier of the MAP1 LC3 family (PubMed:16286508, PubMed:20168092, PubMed:24128730, PubMed:28404643, PubMed:22622177). Along with WDFY3, involved in the formation and autophagic degradation of cytoplasmic ubiquitin-containing inclusions (p62 bodies, ALIS/aggreso
  10454..10484   +  misc_feature   MCS (fragment): pUC18/19 multiple cloning site
  10485..10503   +  misc_feature   MCS (fragment): pBluescript multiple cloning site
  10503..11091   +  misc_feature   WPRE: woodchuck hepatitis virus posttranscriptional regulatory element
  11092..11114   +  misc_feature   MCS (fragment): pBluescript multiple cloning site
  11131..11199   +  CDS            nef (fragment): NEF_HV1Z2 - Experimental evidence at protein level: Swiss-Prot protein existence level 1. Extracellular Nef protein targets CD4(+) T-lymphocytes for apoptosis by interacting with CXCR4 surface receptors. From Human immunodeficiency virus type 1 group M subtype D (isolate Z2/CDC-Z34) (HIV-1).
  11201..43      +  LTR            3' LTR (ΔU3) (across the origin): self-inactivating 3' long terminal repeat (LTR) from HIV-1
>Addgene plasmid #223719 | pHR-SFFV-FLAG-TurboID-mutKIR-SQSTM1 | addgene full sequence | sequence record 443636 | Addgene NGS Result
AGATCCCTCAGACCCTTTTAGTCAGTGTGGAAAATCTCTAGCAGCATCTAGAATTAATTCCGTGTATTCT
ATAGTGTCACCTAAATCGTATGTGTATGATACATAAGGTTATGTATTAATTGTAGCCGCGTTCTAACGAC
AATATGTACAAGCCTAATTGTGTAGCATCTGGCTTACTGAAGCAGACCCTATCATCTCTCTCGTAAACTG
CCGTCAGAGTCGGTTTGGTTGGACGAACCTTCTGAGTTTCTGGTAACGCCGTCCCGCACCCGGAAATGGT
CAGCGAACCAATCAGCAGGGTCATCGCTAGCCAGATCCTCTACGCCGGACGCATCGTGGCCGGCATCACC
GGCGCCACAGGTGCGGTTGCTGGCGCCTATATCGCCGACATCACCGATGGGGAAGATCGGGCTCGCCACT
TCGGGCTCATGAGCGCTTGTTTCGGCGTGGGTATGGTGGCAGGCCCCGTGGCCGGGGGACTGTTGGGCGC
CATCTCCTTGCATGCACCATTCCTTGCGGCGGCGGTGCTCAACGGCCTCAACCTACTACTGGGCTGCTTC
CTAATGCAGGAGTCGCATAAGGGAGAGCGTCGAATGGTGCACTCTCAGTACAATCTGCTCTGATGCCGCA
TAGTTAAGCCAGCCCCGACACCCGCCAACACCCGCTGACGCGCCCTGACGGGCTTGTCTGCTCCCGGCAT
CCGCTTACAGACAAGCTGTGACCGTCTCCGGGAGCTGCATGTGTCAGAGGTTTTCACCGTCATCACCGAA
ACGCGCGAGACGAAAGGGCCTCGTGATACGCCTATTTTTATAGGTTAATGTCATGATAATAATGGTTTCT
TAGACGTCAGGTGGCACTTTTCGGGGAAATGTGCGCGGAACCCCTATTTGTTTATTTTTCTAAATACATT
CAAATATGTATCCGCTCATGAGACAATAACCCTGATAAATGCTTCAATAATATTGAAAAAGGAAGAGTAT
GAGTATTCAACATTTCCGTGTCGCCCTTATTCCCTTTTTTGCGGCATTTTGCCTTCCTGTTTTTGCTCAC
CCAGAAACGCTGGTGAAAGTAAAAGATGCTGAAGATCAGTTGGGTGCACGAGTGGGTTACATCGAACTGG
ATCTCAACAGCGGTAAGATCCTTGAGAGTTTTCGCCCCGAAGAACGTTTTCCAATGATGAGCACTTTTAA
AGTTCTGCTATGTGGCGCGGTATTATCCCGTATTGACGCCGGGCAAGAGCAACTCGGTCGCCGCATACAC
TATTCTCAGAATGACTTGGTTGAGTACTCACCAGTCACAGAAAAGCATCTTACGGATGGCATGACAGTAA
GAGAATTATGCAGTGCTGCCATAACCATGAGTGATAACACTGCGGCCAACTTACTTCTGACAACGATCGG
AGGACCGAAGGAGCTAACCGCTTTTTTGCACAACATGGGGGATCATGTAACTCGCCTTGATCGTTGGGAA
CCGGAGCTGAATGAAGCCATACCAAACGACGAGCGTGACACCACGATGCCTGTAGCAATGGCAACAACGT
TGCGCAAACTATTAACTGGCGAACTACTTACTCTAGCTTCCCGGCAACAATTAATAGACTGGATGGAGGC
GGATAAAGTTGCAGGACCACTTCTGCGCTCGGCCCTTCCGGCTGGCTGGTTTATTGCTGATAAATCTGGA
GCCGGTGAGCGTGGGTCTCGCGGTATCATTGCAGCACTGGGGCCAGATGGTAAGCCCTCCCGTATCGTAG
TTATCTACACGACGGGGAGTCAGGCAACTATGGATGAACGAAATAGACAGATCGCTGAGATAGGTGCCTC
ACTGATTAAGCATTGGTAACTGTCAGACCAAGTTTACTCATATATACTTTAGATTGATTTAAAACTTCAT
TTTTAATTTAAAAGGATCTAGGTGAAGATCCTTTTTGATAATCTCATGACCAAAATCCCTTAACGTGAGT
TTTCGTTCCACTGAGCGTCAGACCCCGTAGAAAAGATCAAAGGATCTTCTTGAGATCCTTTTTTTCTGCG
CGTAATCTGCTGCTTGCAAACAAAAAAACCACCGCTACCAGCGGTGGTTTGTTTGCCGGATCAAGAGCTA
CCAACTCTTTTTCCGAAGGTAACTGGCTTCAGCAGAGCGCAGATACCAAATACTGTTCTTCTAGTGTAGC
CGTAGTTAGGCCACCACTTCAAGAACTCTGTAGCACCGCCTACATACCTCGCTCTGCTAATCCTGTTACC
AGTGGCTGCTGCCAGTGGCGATAAGTCGTGTCTTACCGGGTTGGACTCAAGACGATAGTTACCGGATAAG
GCGCAGCGGTCGGGCTGAACGGGGGGTTCGTGCACACAGCCCAGCTTGGAGCGAACGACCTACACCGAAC
TGAGATACCTACAGCGTGAGCTATGAGAAAGCGCCACGCTTCCCGAAGGGAGAAAGGCGGACAGGTATCC
GGTAAGCGGCAGGGTCGGAACAGGAGAGCGCACGAGGGAGCTTCCAGGGGGAAACGCCTGGTATCTTTAT
AGTCCTGTCGGGTTTCGCCACCTCTGACTTGAGCGTCGATTTTTGTGATGCTCGTCAGGGGGGCGGAGCC
TATGGAAAAACGCCAGCAACGCGGCCTTTTTACGGTTCCTGGCCTTTTGCTGGCCTTTTGCTCACATGTT
CTTTCCTGCGTTATCCCCTGATTCTGTGGATAACCGTATTACCGCCTTTGAGTGAGCTGATACCGCTCGC
CGCAGCCGAACGACCGAGCGCAGCGAGTCAGTGAGCGAGGAAGCGGAAGAGCGCCCAATACGCAAACCGC
CTCTCCCCGCGCGTTGGCCGATTCATTAATGCAGCTGTGGAATGTGTGTCAGTTAGGGTGTGGAAAGTCC
CCAGGCTCCCCAGCAGGCAGAAGTATGCAAAGCATGCATCTCAATTAGTCAGCAACCAGGTGTGGAAAGT
CCCCAGGCTCCCCAGCAGGCAGAAGTATGCAAAGCATGCATCTCAATTAGTCAGCAACCATAGTCCCGCC
CCTAACTCCGCCCATCCCGCCCCTAACTCCGCCCAGTTCCGCCCATTCTCCGCCCCATGGCTGACTAATT
TTTTTTATTTATGCAGAGGCCGAGGCCGCCTCGGCCTCTGAGCTATTCCAGAAGTAGTGAGGAGGCTTTT
TTGGAGGCCTAGGCTTTTGCAAAAAGCTTGGACACAAGACAGGCTTGCGAGATATGTTTGAGAATACCAC
TTTATCCCGCGTCAGGGAGAGGCAGTGCGTAAAAAGACGCGGACTCATGTGAAATACTGGTTTTTAGTGC
GCCAGATCTCTATAATCTCGCGCAACCTATTTTCCCCTCGAACACTTTTTAAGCCGTAGATAAACAGGCT
GGGACACTTCACATGAGCGAAAAATACATCGTCACCTGGGACATGTTGCAGATCCATGCACGTAAACTCG
CAAGCCGACTGATGCCTTCTGAACAATGGAAAGGCATTATTGCCGTAAGCCGTGGCGGTCTGTACCGGGT
GCGTTACTGGCGCGTGAACTGGGTATTCGTCATGTCGATACCGTTTGTATTTCCAGCTACGATCACGACA
ACCAGCGCGAGCTTAAAGTGCTGAAACGCGCAGAAGGCGATGGCGAAGGCTTCATCGTTATTGATGACCT
GGTGGATACCGGTGGTACTGCGGTTGCGATTCGTGAAATGTATCCAAAAGCGCACTTTGTCACCATCTTC
GCAAAACCGGCTGGTCGTCCGCTGGTTGATGACTATGTTGTTGATATCCCGCAAGATACCTGGATTGAAC
AGCCGTGGGATATGGGCGTCGTATTCGTCCCGCCAATCTCCGGTCGCTAATCTTTTCAACGCCTGGCACT
GCCGGGCGTTGTTCTTTTTAACTTCAGGCGGGTTACAATAGTTTCCAGTAAGTATTCTGGAGGCTGCATC
CATGACACAGGCAAACCTGAGCGAAACCCTGTTCAAACCCCGCTTTAAACATCCTGAAACCTCGACGCTA
GTCCGCCGCTTTAATCACGGCGCACAACCGCCTGTGCAGTCGGCCCTTGATGGTAAAACCATCCCTCACT
GGTATCGCATGATTAACCGTCTGATGTGGATCTGGCGCGGCATTGACCCACGCGAAATCCTCGACGTCCA
GGCACGTATTGTGATGAGCGATGCCGAACGTACCGACGATGATTTATACGATACGGTGATTGGCTACCGT
GGCGGCAACTGGATTTATGAGTGGGCCCCGGATCTTTGTGAAGGAACCTTACTTCTGTGGTGTGACATAA
TTGGACAAACTACCTACAGAGATTTAAAGCTCTAAGGTAAATATAAAATTTTTAAGTGTATAATGTGTTA
AACTACTGATTCTAATTGTTTGTGTATTTTAGATTCCAACCTATGGAACTGATGAATGGGAGCAGTGGTG
GAATGCCTTTAATGAGGAAAACCTGTTTTGCTCAGAAGAAATGCCATCTAGTGATGATGAGGCTACTGCT
GACTCTCAACATTCTACTCCTCCAAAAAAGAAGAGAAAGGTAGAAGACCCCAAGGACTTTCCTTCAGAAT
TGCTAAGTTTTTTGAGTCATGCTGTGTTTAGTAATAGAACTCTTGCTTGCTTTGCTATTTACACCACAAA
GGAAAAAGCTGCACTGCTATACAAGAAAATTATGGAAAAATATTCTGTAACCTTTATAAGTAGGCATAAC
AGTTATAATCATAACATACTGTTTTTTCTTACTCCACACAGGCATAGAGTGTCTGCTATTAATAACTATG
CTCAAAAATTGTGTACCTTTAGCTTTTTAATTTGTAAAGGGGTTAATAAGGAATATTTGATGTATAGTGC
CTTGACTAGAGATCATAATCAGCCATACCACATTTGTAGAGGTTTTACTTGCTTTAAAAAACCTCCCACA
CCTCCCCCTGAACCTGAAACATAAAATGAATGCAATTGTTGTTGTTAACTTGTTTATTGCAGCTTATAAT
GGTTACAAATAAAGCAATAGCATCACAAATTTCACAAATAAAGCATTTTTTTCACTGCATTCTAGTTGTG
GTTTGTCCAAACTCATCAATGTATCTTATCATGTCTGGATCAACTGGATAACTCAAGCTAACCAAAATCA
TCCCAAACTTCCCACCCCATACCCTATTACCACTGCCAATTACCTGTGGTTTCATTTACTCTAAACCTGT
GATTCCTCTGAATTATTTTCATTTTAAAGAAATTGTATTTGTTAAATATGTACTACAAACTTAGTAGTTG
GAAGGGCTAATTCACTCCCAAAGAAGACAAGATATCCTTGATCTGTGGATCTACCACACACAAGGCTACT
TCCCTGATTAGCAGAACTACACACCAGGGCCAGGGGTCAGATATCCACTGACCTTTGGATGGTGCTACAA
GCTAGTACCAGTTGAGCCAGATAAGGTAGAAGAGGCCAATAAAGGAGAGAACACCAGCTTGTTACACCCT
GTGAGCCTGCATGGGATGGATGACCCGGAGAGAGAAGTGTTAGAGTGGAGGTTTGACAGCCGCCTAGCAT
TTCATCACGTGGCCCGAGAGCTGCATCCGGAGTACTTCAAGAACTGCTGATATCGAGCTTGCTACAAGGG
ACTTTCCGCTGGGGACTTTCCAGGGAGGCGTGGCCTGGGCGGGACTGGGGAGTGGCGAGCCCTCAGATCC
TGCATATAAGCAGCTGCTTTTTGCCTGTACTGGGTCTCTCTGGTTAGACCAGATCTGAGCCTGGGAGCTC
TCTGGCTAACTAGGGAACCCACTGCTTAAGCCTCAATAAAGCTTGCCTTGAGTGCTTCAAGTAGTGTGTG
CCCGTCTGTTGTGTGACTCTGGTAACTAGAGATCCCTCAGACCCTTTTAGTCAGTGTGGAAAATCTCTAG
CAGTGGCGCCCGAACAGGGACTTGAAAGCGAAAGGGAAACCAGAGGAGCTCTCTCGACGCAGGACTCGGC
TTGCTGAAGCGCGCACGGCAAGAGGCGAGGGGCGGCGACTGGTGAGTACGCCAAAAATTTTGACTAGCGG
AGGCTAGAAGGAGAGAGATGGGTGCGAGAGCGTCAGTATTAAGCGGGGGAGAATTAGATCGCGATGGGAA
AAAATTCGGTTAAGGCCAGGGGGAAAGAAAAAATATAAATTAAAACATATAGTATGGGCAAGCAGGGAGC
TAGAACGATTCGCAGTTAATCCTGGCCTGTTAGAAACATCAGAAGGCTGTAGACAAATACTGGGACAGCT
ACAACCATCCCTTCAGACAGGATCAGAAGAACTTAGATCATTATATAATACAGTAGCAACCCTCTATTGT
GTGCATCAAAGGATAGAGATAAAAGACACCAAGGAAGCTTTAGACAAGATAGAGGAAGAGCAAAACAAAA
GTAAGACCACCGCACAGCAAGCGGCCGGCCGCTGATCTTCAGACCTGGAGGAGGAGATATGAGGGACAAT
TGGAGAAGTGAATTATATAAATATAAAGTAGTAAAAATTGAACCATTAGGAGTAGCACCCACCAAGGCAA
AGAGAAGAGTGGTGCAGAGAGAAAAAAGAGCAGTGGGAATAGGAGCTTTGTTCCTTGGGTTCTTGGGAGC
AGCAGGAAGCACTATGGGCGCAGCGTCAATGACGCTGACGGTACAGGCCAGACAATTATTGTCTGGTATA
GTGCAGCAGCAGAACAATTTGCTGAGGGCTATTGAGGCGCAACAGCATCTGTTGCAACTCACAGTCTGGG
GCATCAAGCAGCTCCAGGCAAGAATCCTGGCTGTGGAAAGATACCTAAAGGATCAACAGCTCCTGGGGAT
TTGGGGTTGCTCTGGAAAACTCATTTGCACCACTGCTGTGCCTTGGAATGCTAGTTGGAGTAATAAATCT
CTGGAACAGATTTGGAATCACACGACCTGGATGGAGTGGGACAGAGAAATTAACAATTACACAAGCTTAA
TACACTCCTTAATTGAAGAATCGCAAAACCAGCAAGAAAAGAATGAACAAGAATTATTGGAATTAGATAA
ATGGGCAAGTTTGTGGAATTGGTTTAACATAACAAATTGGCTGTGGTATATAAAATTATTCATAATGATA
GTAGGAGGCTTGGTAGGTTTAAGAATAGTTTTTGCTGTACTTTCTATAGTGAATAGAGTTAGGCAGGGAT
ATTCACCATTATCGTTTCAGACCCACCTCCCAACCCCGAGGGGACCCGACAGGCCCGAAGGAATAGAAGA
AGAAGGTGGAGAGAGAGACAGAGACAGATCCATTCGATTAGTGAACGGATCTCGACGGTATCGCCAAATG
GCAGTATTCATCCACAATTTTAAAAGAAAAGGGGGGATTGGGGGGTACAGTGCAGGGGAAAGAATAGTAG
ACATAATAGCAACAGACATACAAACTAAAGAATTACAAAAACAAATTACAAAAATTCAAAATTTTCGGGT
TTATTACAGGGACAGCAGAGATCCAGTTTGGATCGATAAGCTTGATATCGAATTCCTGCAGCCCCGATAA
AATAAAAGATTTTATTTAGTCTCCAGAAAAAGGGGGGAATGAAAGACCCCACCTGTAGGTTTGGCAAGCT
AGCTGCAGTAACGCCATTTTGCAAGGCATGGAAAAATACCAAACCAAGAATAGAGAAGTTCAGATCAAGG
GCGGGTACATGAAAATAGCTAACGTTGGGCCAAACAGGATATCTGCGGTGAGCAGTTTCGGCCCCGGCCC
GGGGCCAAGAACAGATGGTCACCGCAGTTTCGGCCCCGGCCCGAGGCCAAGAACAGATGGTCCCCAGATA
TGGCCCAACCCTCAGCAGTTTCTTAAGACCCATCAGATGTTTCCAGGCTCCCCCAAGGACCTGAAATGAC
CCTGCGCCTTATTTGAATTAACCAATCAGCCTGCTTCTCGCTTCTGTTCGCGCGCTTCTGCTTCCCGAGC
TCTATAAAAGAGCTCACAACCCCTCACTCGGCGCGCCAGTCCTCCGACAGACTGAGTCGCCCGGGGGGGA
TCTGGAGCTCTCGAGAATTCTCACGCGTACCGGTAGCCACCATGGACTACAAGGATGACGACGATAAGAA
AGACAATACTGTGCCTCTGAAGCTGATCGCTCTCCTGGCTAATGGCGAGTTCCATAGTGGCGAACAGCTG
GGAGAAACCCTGGGCATGTCCAGGGCCGCTATCAACAAGCACATTCAGACTCTGCGCGACTGGGGCGTGG
ACGTGTTCACCGTGCCCGGAAAGGGCTACTCTCTGCCCGAGCCTATCCCGCTGCTGAACGCTAAACAGAT
TCTGGGACAGCTGGACGGCGGGAGCGTGGCAGTCCTGCCTGTGGTCGACTCCACCAATCAGTACCTGCTG
GATCGAATCGGCGAGCTGAAGAGTGGGGATGCTTGCATTGCAGAATATCAGCAGGCAGGGAGAGGAAGCA
GAGGGAGGAAATGGTTCTCTCCTTTTGGAGCTAACCTGTACCTGAGTATGTTTTGGCGCCTGAAGCGGGG
ACCAGCAGCAATCGGCCTGGGCCCGGTCATCGGAATTGTCATGGCAGAAGCGCTGCGAAAGCTGGGAGCA
GACAAGGTGCGAGTCAAATGGCCCAATGACCTGTATCTGCAGGATAGAAAGCTGGCAGGCATCCTGGTGG
AGCTGGCCGGAATAACAGGCGATGCTGCACAGATCGTCATTGGCGCCGGGATTAACGTGGCTATGAGGCG
CGTGGAGGAAAGCGTGGTCAATCAGGGCTGGATCACACTGCAGGAAGCAGGGATTAACCTGGACAGGAAT
ACTCTGGCCGCTACGCTGATCCGAGAGCTGCGGGCAGCCCTGGAACTGTTCGAGCAGGAAGGCCTGGCTC
CATATCTGCCACGGTGGGAGAAGCTGGATAACTTCATCAATAGACCCGTGAAGCTGATCATTGGGGACAA
AGAGATTTTCGGGATTAGCCGGGGGATTGATAAACAGGGAGCCCTGCTGCTGGAACAGGACGGAGTTATC
AAACCCTGGATGGGCGGAGAAATCAGTCTGCGGTCTGCCGAAAAGTCCGGACTCAGATCTGGTGGCAGTG
GATCTCGAGTCATGGCGTCGCTCACCGTGAAGGCCTACCTTCTGGGCAAGGAGGACGCGGCGCGCGAGAT
TCGCCGCTTCAGCTTCTGCTGCAGCCCCGAGCCTGAGGCGGAAGCCGAGGCTGCGGCGGGTCCGGGACCC
TGCGAGCGGCTGCTGAGCCGGGTGGCCGCCCTGTTCCCCGCGCTGCGGCCTGGCGGCTTCCAGGCGCACT
ACCGCGATGAGGACGGGGACTTGGTTGCCTTTTCCAGTGACGAGGAATTGACAATGGCCATGTCCTACGT
GAAGGATGACATCTTCCGAATCTACATTAAAGAGAAAAAAGAGTGCCGGCGGGACCACCGCCCACCGTGT
GCTCAGGAGGCGCCCCGCAACATGGTGCACCCCAATGTGATCTGCGATGGCTGCAATGGGCCTGTGGTAG
GAACCCGCTACAAGTGCAGCGTCTGCCCAGACTACGACTTGTGTAGCGTCTGCGAGGGAAAGGGCTTGCA
CCGGGGGCACACCAAGCTCGCATTCCCCAGCCCCTTCGGGCACCTGTCTGAGGGCTTCTCGCACAGCCGC
TGGCTCCGGAAGGTGAAACACGGACACTTCGGGTGGCCAGGATGGGAAATGGGTCCACCAGGAAACTGGA
GCCCACGTCCTCCTCGTGCAGGGGAGGCCCGCCCTGGCCCCACGGCAGAATCAGCTTCTGGTCCATCGGA
GGATCCGAGTGTGAATTTCCTGAAGAACGTTGGGGAGAGTGTGGCAGCTGCCCTTAGCCCTCTGGGCATT
GAAGTTGATATCGATGTGGAGCACGGAGGGAAAAGAAGCCGCCTGACCCCCGTCTCTCCAGAGAGTTCCA
GCACAGAGGAGAAGAGCAGCTCACAGCCAAGCAGCTGCTGCTCTGATCCCAGCAAGCCGGGTGGGAATGT
TGAGGGCGCCACGCAGTCTCTGGCGGAGCAGATGAGAAAGATCGCCTTGGAGTCCGAGGGGCGCCCTGAG
GAACAGATGGAGTCGGATAACTGTTCAGGAGGAGATGATGACTGGACCCATCTGTCTTCAAAAGAAGTGG
CCCCGTCTGCTGCTGCGCTCCAGTCCCTACAGATGCCAGAATCCGAAGGGCCAAGCTCTCTGGACCCCTC
CCAGGAGGGACCCACAGGGCTGAAGGAAGCTGCCTTGTACCCACATCTCCCGCCAGAGGCTGACCCGCGG
CTGATTGAGTCCCTCTCCCAGATGCTGTCCATGGGCTTCTCTGATGAAGGCGGCTGGCTCACCAGGCTCC
TGCAGACCAAGAACTATGACATCGGAGCGGCTCTGGACACCATCCAGTATTCAAAGCATCCCCCGCCGTT
GTAAGGATCCACCGGATCTAGATAACTGATTAAGATCCTTGACTTGCGGCCGCAACTCCCACCTGCAACA
TGCGTGACTGACTGAGGCCGCGACTCTAGAGTCGACCTGCAGGCATGCAAGCTTGATATCAAGCTTATCG
ATAATCAACCTCTGGATTACAAAATTTGTGAAAGATTGACTGGTATTCTTAACTATGTTGCTCCTTTTAC
GCTATGTGGATACGCTGCTTTAATGCCTTTGTATCATGCTATTGCTTCCCGTATGGCTTTCATTTTCTCC
TCCTTGTATAAATCCTGGTTGCTGTCTCTTTATGAGGAGTTGTGGCCCGTTGTCAGGCAACGTGGCGTGG
TGTGCACTGTGTTTGCTGACGCAACCCCCACTGGTTGGGGCATTGCCACCACCTGTCAGCTCCTTTCCGG
GACTTTCGCTTTCCCCCTCCCTATTGCCACGGCGGAACTCATCGCCGCCTGCCTTGCCCGCTGCTGGACA
GGGGCTCGGCTGTTGGGCACTGACAATTCCGTGGTGTTGTCGGGGAAATCATCGTCCTTTCCTTGGCTGC
TCGCCTGTGTTGCCACCTGGATTCTGCGCGGGACGTCCTTCTGCTACGTCCCTTCGGCCCTCAATCCAGC
GGACCTTCCTTCCCGCGGCCTGCTGCCGGCTCTGCGGCCTCTTCCGCGTCTTCGCCTTCGCCCTCAGACG
AGTCGGATCTCCCTTTGGGCCGCCTCCCCGCATCGATACCGTCGACCTCGAGGGAATTAATTCGAGCTCG
GTACCTTTAAGACCAATGACTTACAAGGCAGCTGTAGATCTTAGCCACTTTTTAAAAGAAAAGGGGGGAC
TGGAAGGGCTAATTCACTCCCAACGAAGACAAGATCTGCTTTTTGCTTGTACTGGGTCTCTCTGGTTAGA
CCAGATCTGAGCCTGGGAGCTCTCTGGCTAACTAGGGAACCCACTGCTTAAGCCTCAATAAAGCTTGCCT
TGAGTGCTTCAAGTAGTGTGTGCCCGTCTGTTGTGTGACTCTGGTAACTAG
