>Addgene plasmid #223719 | pHR-SFFV-FLAG-TurboID-mutKIR-SQSTM1 | depositor partial sequence | sequence record 438905 | Insert
GGGGATCTGGAGCTCTCGAGAATTCTCACGCGTACCGGTAGCCACCATGGACTACAAGGATGACGACGAT
AAGAAAGACAATACTGTGCCTCTGAAGCTGATCGCTCTCCTGGCTAATGGCGAGTTCCATAGTGGCGAAC
AGCTGGGAGAAACCCTGGGCATGTCCAGGGCCGCTATCAACAAGCACATTCAGACTCTGCGCGACTGGGG
CGTGGACGTGTTCACCGTGCCCGGAAAGGGCTACTCTCTGCCCGAGCCTATCCCGCTGCTGAACGCTAAA
CAGATTCTGGGACAGCTGGACGGCGGGAGCGTGGCAGTCCTGCCTGTGGTCGACTCCACCAATCAGTACC
TGCTGGATCGAATCGGCGAGCTGAAGAGTGGGGATGCTTGCATTGCAGAATATCAGCAGGCAGGGAGAGG
AAGCAGAGGGAGGAAATGGTTCTCTCCTTTTGGAGCTAACCTGTACCTGAGTATGTTTTGGCGCCTGAAG
CGGGGACCAGCAGCAATCGGCCTGGGCCCGGTCATCGGAATTGTCATGGCAGAAGCGCTGCGAAAGCTGG
GAGCAGACAAGGTGCGAGTCAAATGGCCCAATGACCTGTATCTGCAGGATAGAAAGCTGGCAGGCATCCT
GGTGGAGCTGGCCGGAATAACAGGCGATGCTGCACAGATCGTCATTGGCGCCGGGATTAACGTGGCTATG
AGGCGCGTGGAGGAAAGCGTGGTCAATCAGGGCTGGATCACACTGCAGGAAGCAGGGATTAACCTGGACA
GGAATACTCTGGCCGCTACGCTGATCCGAGAGCTGCGGGCAGCCCTGGAACTGTTCGAGCAGGAAGGCCT
GGCTCCATATCTGCCACGGTGGGAGAAGCTGGATAACTTCATCAATAGACCCGTGAAGCTGATCATTGGG
GACAAAGAGATTTTCGGGATTAGCCGGGGGATTGATAAACAGGGAGCCCTGCTGCTGGAACAGGACGGAG
TTATCAAACCCTGGATGGGCGGAGAAATCAGTCTGCGGTCTGCCGAAAAGTCCGGACTCAGATCTGGTGG
CAGTGGATCTCGAGTCATGGCGTCGCTCACCGTGAAGGCCTACCTTCTGGGCAAGGAGGACGCGGCGCGC
GAGATTCGCCGCTTCAGCTTCTGCTGCAGCCCCGAGCCTGAGGCGGAAGCCGAGGCTGCGGCGGGTCCGG
GACCCTGCGAGCGGCTGCTGAGCCGGGTGGCCGCCCTGTTCCCCGCGCTGCGGCCTGGCGGCTTCCAGGC
GCACTACCGCGATGAGGACGGGGACTTGGTTGCCTTTTCCAGTGACGAGGAATTGACAATGGCCATGTCC
TACGTGAAGGATGACATCTTCCGAATCTACATTAAAGAGAAAAAAGAGTGCCGGCGGGACCACCGCCCAC
CGTGTGCTCAGGAGGCGCCCCGCAACATGGTGCACCCCAATGTGATCTGCGATGGCTGCAATGGGCCTGT
GGTAGGAACCCGCTACAAGTGCAGCGTCTGCCCAGACTACGACTTGTGTAGCGTCTGCGAGGGAAAGGGC
TTGCACCGGGGGCACACCAAGCTCGCATTCCCCAGCCCCTTCGGGCACCTGTCTGAGGGCTTCTCGCACA
GCCGCTGGCTCCGGAAGGTGAAACACGGACACTTCGGGTGGCCAGGATGGGAAATGGGTCCACCAGGAAA
CTGGAGCCCACGTCCTCCTCGTGCAGGGGAGGCCCGCCCTGGCCCCACGGCAGAATCAGCTTCTGGTCCA
TCGGAGGATCCGAGTGTGAATTTCCTGAAGAACGTTGGGGAGAGTGTGGCAGCTGCCCTTAGCCCTCTGG
GCATTGAAGTTGATATCGATGTGGAGCACGGAGGGAAAAGAAGCCGCCTGACCCCCGTCTCTCCAGAGAG
TTCCAGCACAGAGGAGAAGAGCAGCTCACAGCCAAGCAGCTGCTGCTCTGATCCCAGCAAGCCGGGTGGG
AATGTTGAGGGCGCCACGCAGTCTCTGGCGGAGCAGATGAGAAAGATCGCCTTGGAGTCCGAGGGGCGCC
CTGAGGAACAGATGGAGTCGGATAACTGTTCAGGAGGAGATGATGACTGGACCCATCTGTCTTCAAAAGA
AGTGGCCCCGTCTGCTGCTGCGCTCCAGTCCCTACAGATGCCAGAATCCGAAGGGCCAAGCTCTCTGGAC
CCCTCCCAGGAGGGACCCACAGGGCTGAAGGAAGCTGCCTTGTACCCACATCTCCCGCCAGAGGCTGACC
CGCGGCTGATTGAGTCCCTCTCCCAGATGCTGTCCATGGGCTTCTCTGATGAAGGCGGCTGGCTCACCAG
GCTCCTGCAGACCAAGAACTATGACATCGGAGCGGCTCTGGACACCATCCAGTATTCAAAGCATCCCCCG
CCGTTGTAAGGATCCACCGGATCTAGATAACTGATTAAGATCCTTGACTTGCGGCCGCAACTCCCACCTG
CAACATGCGTGACTGACTGAGGCCGCGACTCTAGAGTCGACCTGCAGGCATGCAAGCTTGATATCAAGCT
TATCGATAATCAACCTCTGGATTACAAAATTTGTGAAAGATTGACTGGTATTCTTAACTATGTTGCTCCT
TTTACGCTATG
